Addgene plasmid #190220: pPOTv7-g418-eYFP
Purpose: Trypanosoma brucei PCR only tagging (pPOT) vector for endogenous gene tagging
Depositing lab: Samuel Dean. Depositing organization: University of Warwick. Publication: A comprehensive toolkit for protein localization and functional analysis in trypanosomatids. Paterou A, Saez Conde J, Tyc J, Sunter JD, Vaughan S, Gull K, Dean S. Open Biol. 2025 Apr;15(4):240361. doi: 10.1098/rsob.240361. Epub 2025 Apr 2. PubMed 40169015.
Backbone
  Vector backbone: pPOT
  Vector type: Unspecified
Growth in bacteria
  Bacterial resistance: Ampicillin, 100 μg/mL
  Growth temperature: 37°C
  Growth strain: NEB Stable
  Copy number: High Copy
Gene/Insert
  Gene/Insert name: eYFP
  Species: Synthetic
  Promoter: read through
  Cloning method: Restriction Enzyme; 5′ cloning site HindIII (not destroyed); 3′ cloning site BamHI (not destroyed)
  Sequencing primers: 5′ cTATGGGTTCTGGTAGTG; 3′ cTTAACTACCCGATCCTG
Terms and licenses: Academic/Nonprofit Terms; Industry Terms: Not Available to Industry
Depositor comments: Please visit https://doi.org/10.1101/2023.04.21.537815 for bioRxiv preprint.
How to cite: pPOTv7-g418-eYFP was a gift from Samuel Dean (Addgene plasmid # 190220 ; http://n2t.net/addgene:190220 ; RRID:Addgene_190220)
