[The description below was written by a language model from this plasmid's Addgene catalogue record and pLannotate feature annotations shown in this document.]
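Description:
pPOTv7-g418-eYFP is a PCR-only tagging (pPOT) template plasmid for endogenous gene tagging in Trypanosoma brucei. It is not meant to be expressed from the plasmid itself. It serves as a template from which tagging cassettes are amplified, in the usual pPOT approach with long primers carrying homology to the target locus so that the product integrates by homologous recombination. In bacteria it is a high-copy plasmid carrying a ColE1/pUC-type origin and an ampicillin resistance gene (β-lactamase with its own promoter). It also retains general cloning-vector remnants: an f1 origin, lac promoter/operator and lacZα fragments, and flanking T7 and SP6 phage promoters.

The payload is arranged as a neomycin phosphotransferase (neo) coding sequence, then eYFP, then a second copy of neo. The eYFP tag, a yellow fluorescent protein derived from Aequorea victoria, was cloned between HindIII and BamHI sites that remain intact, so the tag should be exchangeable. The neo gene provides G418 selection of transfected parasites, as the plasmid name indicates. Placing a resistance marker on each side of the tag is consistent with a single template serving both N-terminal tagging (marker followed by tag) and C-terminal tagging (tag followed by marker), depending on which segment is amplified, although the record does not state this. The promoter is listed as "read through", meaning no dedicated promoter drives the cassette and expression relies on transcription of the locus after integration. The unannotated stretches between the coding sequences presumably contain trypanosome RNA-processing sequences, but the feature table does not identify them. The construct is used for fluorescent localisation of proteins expressed from their native loci.
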