Features (pLannotate 1.2.2; 15 found; start..end, strand, type, name):
    171..962     +  CDS            neo: KKA2_KLEPN - Also known as kan, nptII. Experimental evidence at protein level: Swiss-Prot protein existence level 1. Resistance to kanamycin, neomycin, paromomycin, ribostamycin, butirosin and gentamicin B. From Klebsiella pneumoniae.
   1359..2075    +  CDS            EYFP: EYFP is a basic (constitutively fluorescent) green/yellow fluorescent protein published in 1996, derived from Aequorea victoria. It is reported to be a very rapidly-maturing weak dimer with high acid sensitivity.
   2478..3269    +  CDS            neo: KKA2_KLEPN - Also known as kan, nptII. Experimental evidence at protein level: Swiss-Prot protein existence level 1. Resistance to kanamycin, neomycin, paromomycin, ribostamycin, butirosin and gentamicin B. From Klebsiella pneumoniae.
   3465..3483    -  promoter       SP6 promoter: promoter for bacteriophage SP6 RNA polymerase
   3525..3541    -  protein_bind   lac operator: The lac repressor binds to the lac operator to inhibit transcription in E. coli. This inhibition can be relieved by adding lactose or isopropyl-β-D-thiogalactopyranoside (IPTG). lac repressor encoded by lacI
   3549..3579    -  promoter       lac promoter: promoter for the E. coli lac operon
   3594..3615    -  protein_bind   CAP binding site: CAP binding activates transcription in the presence of cAMP. E. coli catabolite activator protein
   3628..3720    -  CDS            lacI (fragment): lac repressor; lacI; The lac repressor binds to the lac operator to inhibit transcription in E. coli. This inhibition can be relieved by adding lactose or isopropyl-β-D-thiogalactopyranoside (IPTG).
   3903..4491    -  rep_origin     ori: high-copy-number ColE1/pMB1/pBR322/pUC origin of replication
   4662..5522    -  CDS            AmpR: β-lactamase; bla; confers resistance to ampicillin, carbenicillin, and related antibiotics
   5523..5627    -  promoter       AmpR promoter: bla
   5654..5704    +  misc_feature   bom (fragment): basis of mobility region from pBR322
   5705..6160    -  rep_origin     f1 ori (sequence partly withheld): f1 bacteriophage origin of replication; arrow indicates direction of (+) strand synthesis
   6164..6321    -  CDS            lacZα (fragment): LacZα fragment of β-galactosidase; lacZ fragment
   6324..2       +  promoter       T7 promoter (across the origin): promoter for bacteriophage T7 RNA polymerase
>Addgene plasmid #190220 | pPOTv7-g418-eYFP | addgene full sequence | sequence record 374801 | Addgene NGS Result
GGGCGAATTGGGCCCGTATAATGCAGACCTGCTGCAAGCTAGGGGCACAGCAAGGTCTTCTGAAATTCAT
GTTTTTTTTTTTTTTACTCTGCATTGCAGTCTCCGCTCTTATTTAGTTTTGCTTTACGTAAGGTCTCGTT
GCTGCCATAAAATAAGCTCTAGTGGAATTCATGATTGAACAAGATGGATTGCACGCAGGTTCTCCGGCCG
CTTGGGTGGAGAGGCTATTCGGCTATGACTGGGCACAACAGACAATCGGCTGCTCTGATGCCGCCGTGTT
CCGGCTGTCAGCGCAGGGGCGCCCGGTTCTTTTTGTCAAGACCGACCTGTCCGGTGCCCTGAATGAACTG
CAGGACGAGGCAGCGCGGCTATCGTGGCTGGCCACGACGGGCGTTCCTTGCGCAGCTGTGCTCGACGTTG
TCACTGAAGCGGGAAGGGACTGGCTGCTATTGGGCGAAGTGCCGGGGCAGGATCTCCTGTCATCTCACCT
TGCTCCTGCCGAGAAAGTATCCATCATGGCTGATGCAATGCGGCGGCTGCATACGCTTGATCCGGCTACC
TGCCCATTCGACCACCAAGCGAAACATCGCATCGAGCGAGCACGTACTCGGATGGAAGCCGGTCTTGTCG
ATCAGGATGATCTGGACGAAGAGCATCAGGGGCTCGCGCCAGCCGAACTGTTCGCCAGGCTCAAGGCGCG
CATGCCCGACGGCGAGGATCTCGTCGTGACCCACGGCGATGCCTGCTTGCCGAATATCATGGTGGAAAAT
GGCCGCTTTTCTGGATTCATCGACTGTGGCCGGCTGGGTGTGGCGGACCGCTATCAGGACATAGCGTTGG
CTACCCGTGATATTGCTGAAGAGCTTGGCGGCGAATGGGCTGACCGCTTCCTCGTGCTTTACGGTATCGC
CGCTCCCGATTCGCAGCGCATCGCCTTCTATCGCCTTCTTGACGAGTTCTTCTGACCATGGTGCCCATTT
AGTTGGCCTTTCCCTTGTCTCGTGTCTTTTCCGTGGAAAGGTTCCCGGAGTAATCTGATGGCACAGCAGG
GAGGTGCGCCTGCAGGTTGGTTAGGAAGGGGGGATGATGTAAAAGAAGAAAATGGGGGGATTCGAGCCCC
ACGCGTTGCTCAAGCTGTGTAGCGCAGGCGTTTCCTTACATATTTCTCTAACAGGCACGGAAGCCTAACA
AATACACTTGGCTTATTTTTTTGCCCCCTCATGTCTTGTACAAATATTTGCGATAGCTTAGCTATCAGCC
ACATTAATCAAACAAGTATACCAACAAGCCCGAAAACAGAAACTCAACTGCAACGGGTACCTATGGGTTC
TGGTAGTGGTTCCGGTTCCGGTTCTAAGCTTGTGAGCAAGGGCGAGGAGCTGTTCACCGGGGTGGTGCCC
ATCCTGGTCGAGCTGGACGGCGACGTAAACGGCCACAAGTTCAGCGTGTCCGGCGAGGGCGAGGGCGATG
CCACCTACGGCAAGCTGACCCTGAAGTTCATCTGCACCACCGGCAAGCTGCCCGTGCCCTGGCCCACCCT
CGTGACCACCTTCGGCTACGGCCTGCAGTGCTTCGCCCGCTACCCCGACCACATGAAGCAGCACGACTTC
TTCAAGTCCGCCATGCCCGAAGGCTACGTCCAGGAGCGCACCATCTTCTTCAAGGACGACGGCAACTACA
AGACCCGCGCCGAGGTGAAGTTCGAGGGCGACACCCTGGTGAACCGCATCGAGCTGAAGGGCATCGACTT
CAAGGAGGACGGCAACATCCTGGGGCACAAGCTGGAGTACAACTACAACAGCCACAACGTCTATATCATG
GCCGACAAGCAGAAGAACGGCATCAAGGTGAACTTCAAGATCCGCCACAACATCGAGGACGGCAGCGTGC
AGCTCGCCGACCACTACCAGCAGAACACCCCCATCGGCGACGGCCCCGTGCTGCTGCCCGACAACCACTA
CCTGAGCTACCAGTCCGCCCTGAGCAAAGACCCCAACGAGAAGCGCGATCACATGGTCCTGCTGGAGTTC
GTGACCGCCGCCGGGATCACTCTCGGCATGGACGAGCTGTACAAGGGATCCGGATCAGGATCTGGATCAG
GATCGGGTAGTTAAGAGCTCCGCTGCGCTTAAATGTCTTTCATTATAATCAATGTATAACCTTTATGTAG
TATTTCAATCTATGCCGCTGTGTACGTGCACTGCGGTGCCTATCCTTCGGCATTAGAGAGTCACTGTTTG
TGTAGATCGTAGCTGCATGTCTGACATCTGGTTCATTAGTGCCGTTTTGAGTCTGCACTGTTGTGCAACT
TGATATTCATCACTGCACACCAACCGTGTGTTTCCTCCTTTGGGTGCACCCTTTAATCCTTGTCTTCTCC
TTTTTTGTCTCTTTCCCCCTCGAAAAGGTGTCAAACTACTGCCGCATAAACTACGGTTATCCCAAATTTA
AGAGAAAGCAATAAAGCATCAGCTAGCATGATTGAACAAGATGGATTGCACGCAGGTTCTCCGGCCGCTT
GGGTGGAGAGGCTATTCGGCTATGACTGGGCACAACAGACAATCGGCTGCTCTGATGCCGCCGTGTTCCG
GCTGTCAGCGCAGGGGCGCCCGGTTCTTTTTGTCAAGACCGACCTGTCCGGTGCCCTGAATGAACTGCAG
GACGAGGCAGCGCGGCTATCGTGGCTGGCCACGACGGGCGTTCCTTGCGCAGCTGTGCTCGACGTTGTCA
CTGAAGCGGGAAGGGACTGGCTGCTATTGGGCGAAGTGCCGGGGCAGGATCTCCTGTCATCTCACCTTGC
TCCTGCCGAGAAAGTATCCATCATGGCTGATGCAATGCGGCGGCTGCATACGCTTGATCCGGCTACCTGC
CCATTCGACCACCAAGCGAAACATCGCATCGAGCGAGCACGTACTCGGATGGAAGCCGGTCTTGTCGATC
AGGATGATCTGGACGAAGAGCATCAGGGGCTCGCGCCAGCCGAACTGTTCGCCAGGCTCAAGGCGCGCAT
GCCCGACGGCGAGGATCTCGTCGTGACCCACGGCGATGCCTGCTTGCCGAATATCATGGTGGAAAATGGC
CGCTTTTCTGGATTCATCGACTGTGGCCGGCTGGGTGTGGCGGACCGCTATCAGGACATAGCGTTGGCTA
CCCGTGATATTGCTGAAGAGCTTGGCGGCGAATGGGCTGACCGCTTCCTCGTGCTTTACGGTATCGCCGC
TCCCGATTCGCAGCGCATCGCCTTCTATCGCCTTCTTGACGAGTTCTTCTGACTCGAGTGCCCATTTAGT
TGGCTTTTCCCTTGTCTCGTGTCTTTTCCGTGGAAAGGTTCCCGGAGTAATCTGATGGCACAGCAGGGAG
GTGCGCCTGCAGGTTGGTTAGGAAGGGGGGATGATGTAAAAGAAGAAAATGGGGGGATTCGAGCCCCGCA
CAGGTCTCTCAAATTGGATGCATAGCTTGAGTATTCTATAGTGTCACCTAAATAGCTTGGCGTAATCATG
GTCATAGCTGTTTCCTGTGTGAAATTGTTATCCGCTCACAATTCCACACAACATACGAGCCGGAAGCATA
AAGTGTAAAGCCTGGGGTGCCTAATGAGTGAGCTAACTCACATTAATTGCGTTGCGCTCACTGCCCGCTT
TCCAGTCGGGAAACCTGTCGTGCCAGCTGCATTAATGAATCGGCCAACGCGCGGGGAGAGGCGGTTTGCG
TATTGGGCGCTCTTCCGCTTCCTCGCTCACTGACTCGCTGCGCTCGGTCGTTCGGCTGCGGCGAGCGGTA
TCAGCTCACTCAAAGGCGGTAATACGGTTATCCACAGAATCAGGGGATAACGCAGGAAAGAACATGTGAG
CAAAAGGCCAGCAAAAGGCCAGGAACCGTAAAAAGGCCGCGTTGCTGGCGTTTTTCCATAGGCTCCGCCC
CCCTGACGAGCATCACAAAAATCGACGCTCAAGTCAGAGGTGGCGAAACCCGACAGGACTATAAAGATAC
CAGGCGTTTCCCCCTGGAAGCTCCCTCGTGCGCTCTCCTGTTCCGACCCTGCCGCTTACCGGATACCTGT
CCGCCTTTCTCCCTTCGGGAAGCGTGGCGCTTTCTCATAGCTCACGCTGTAGGTATCTCAGTTCGGTGTA
GGTCGTTCGCTCCAAGCTGGGCTGTGTGCACGAACCCCCCGTTCAGCCCGACCGCTGCGCCTTATCCGGT
AACTATCGTCTTGAGTCCAACCCGGTAAGACACGACTTATCGCCACTGGCAGCAGCCACTGGTAACAGGA
TTAGCAGAGCGAGGTATGTAGGCGGTGCTACAGAGTTCTTGAAGTGGTGGCCTAACTACGGCTACACTAG
AAGAACAGTATTTGGTATCTGCGCTCTGCTGAAGCCAGTTACCTTCGGAAAAAGAGTTGGTAGCTCTTGA
TCCGGCAAACAAACCACCGCTGGTAGCGGTGGTTTTTTTGTTTGCAAGCAGCAGATTACGCGCAGAAAAA
AAGGATCTCAAGAAGATCCTTTGATCTTTTCTACGGGGTCTGACGCTCAGTGGAACGAAAACTCACGTTA
AGGGATTTTGGTCATGAGATTATCAAAAAGGATCTTCACCTAGATCCTTTTAAATTAAAAATGAAGTTTT
AAATCAATCTAAAGTATATATGAGTAAACTTGGTCTGACAGTTACCAATGCTTAATCAGTGAGGCACCTA
TCTCAGCGATCTGTCTATTTCGTTCATCCATAGTTGCCTGACTCCCCGTCGTGTAGATAATTACGATACG
GGAGGGCTTACCATCTGGCCCCAGTGCTGCAATGATACCGCGAGACCCACGCTCACCGGCTCCAGATTTA
TCAGCAATAAACCAGCCAGCCGGAAGGGCCGAGCGCAGAAGTGGTCCTGCAACTTTATCCGCCTCCATCC
AGTCTATTAATTGTTGCCGGGAAGCTAGAGTAAGTAGTTCGCCAGTTAATAGTTTGCGCAACGTTGTTGC
CATTGCTACAGGCATCGTGGTGTCACGCTCGTCGTTTGGTATGGCTTCATTCAGCTCCGGTTCCCAACGA
TCAAGGCGAGTTACATGATCCCCCATGTTGTGCAAAAAAGCGGTTAGCTCCTTCGGTCCTCCGATCGTTG
TCAGAAGTAAGTTGGCCGCAGTGTTATCACTCATGGTTATGGCAGCACTGCATAATTCTCTTACTGTCAT
GCCATCCGTAAGATGCTTTTCTGTGACTGGTGAGTACTCAACCAAGTCATTCTGAGAATAGTGTATGCGG
CGACCGAGTTGCTCTTGCCCGGCGTCAATACGGGATAATACCGCGCCACATAGCAGAACTTTAAAAGTGC
TCATCATTGGAAAACGTTCTTCGGGGCGAAAACTCTCAAGGATCTTACCGCTGTTGAGATCCAGTTCGAT
GTAACCCACTCGTGCACCCAACTGATCTTCAGCATCTTTTACTTTCACCAGCGTTTCTGGGTGAGCAAAA
ACAGGAAGGCAAAATGCCGCAAAAAAGGGAATAAGGGCGACACGGAAATGTTGAATACTCATACTCTTCC
TTTTTCAATATTATTGAAGCATTTATCAGGGTTATTGTCTCATGAGCGGATACATATTTGAATGTATTTA
GAAAAATAAACAAATAGGGGTTCCGCGCACATTTCCCCGAAAAGTGCCACCTGATGCGGTGTGAAATACC
GCACAGATGCGTAAGGAGAAAATACCGCATCAGGAAATTGTAAGCGTTAATATTTTGTTAAAATTCGCGT
TAAATTTTTGTTAAATCAGCTCATTTTTTAACCAATAGGCCGAAATCGGCAAAATCCCTTATAAATCAAA
AGAATAGACCGAGATAGGGT
[37 nt withheld, positions 5831-5867]
AAAGAACGTGGACTCCAACGTCAAAGG
[49 nt withheld, positions 5895-5943]
T
[91 nt withheld, positions 5945-6035]
G
[98 nt withheld, positions 6037-6134]
ACTTAATGCGCCGCTACAGGGCGCGTCCATTCGCCATTCAGGCTGCGCAACTGTTGGGAAGGGCGATCGG
TGCGGGCCTCTTCGCTATTACGCCAGCTGGCGAAAGGGGGATGTGCTGCAAGGCGATTAAGTTGGGTAAC
GCCAGGGTTTTCCCAGTCACGACGTTGTAAAACGACGGCCAGTGAATTGTAATACGACTCACTATA
